Addgene plasmid #104759: pUG-334
Purpose: Level 2 construct
Depositing lab: Marco Trujillo. Depositing organization: Leibniz Institute of Plant Biochemistry (IPB). Publication: UbiGate: a synthetic biology toolbox to analyse ubiquitination. Kowarschik K, Hoehenwarter W, Marillonnet S, Trujillo M. New Phytol. 2018 Mar;217(4):1749-1763. doi: 10.1111/nph.14900. Epub 2017 Nov 30. PubMed 29194629.
Backbone
  Vector backbone: pET-28GG
  Backbone size w/o insert (bp): 5190
  Vector type: Bacterial Expression
Growth in bacteria
  Bacterial resistance: Kanamycin, 50 μg/mL
  Growth temperature: 37°C
  Growth strain: DH5alpha
  Copy number: Low Copy
Gene/Insert
  Gene/Insert name: HIS-Ubq_UBA1_HA-UBC35_MMZ4_EL4 (alt name: AT4G05320,AT2G30110,AT1G78870,AT3G52560)
  Species: A. thaliana (mustard weed)
  Insert size (bp): 4827
  Promoter: T7
  Tag / fusion protein: HIS-Ubq, HA-E2 (N terminal on insert)
  Cloning method: Restriction Enzyme; 5′ cloning site BpiI (destroyed during cloning); 3′ cloning site BpiI (destroyed during cloning)
  Sequencing primers: 5′ T7; 3′ T7 Terminal
Terms and licenses: Academic/Nonprofit Terms; Industry Terms: Not Available to Industry
How to cite: pUG-334 was a gift from Marco Trujillo (Addgene plasmid # 104759 ; http://n2t.net/addgene:104759 ; RRID:Addgene_104759)
