[The description below was written by a language model from this plasmid's Addgene catalogue record, the feature table of its GenBank file and pLannotate feature annotations shown in this document.]
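Description:
pUG-334 is a Level 2 assembly from the UbiGate toolbox, a Golden Gate-style modular cloning system for reconstituting ubiquitination cascades in bacteria. It is built on pET-28GG, a pET-28-derived bacterial expression backbone. The roughly 4.8 kb insert was introduced through BpiI sites that were destroyed during cloning, giving a plasmid of about 10 kb. The backbone carries a kanamycin resistance gene (aph(3')-Ia), a pBR322-type ColE1 origin with the bom region and rop (consistent with the recorded low copy number), an f1 origin, and a lacI repressor gene under its own promoter.

The payload is a single polycistronic unit driven by a T7 promoter with an adjacent lac operator and closed by a T7 terminator, so expression depends on T7 RNA polymerase and is IPTG-inducible. Four Arabidopsis thaliana open reading frames follow one another, each preceded by its own T7 gene 10-type ribosome binding site. In order, these are His-tagged ubiquitin, the E1 ubiquitin-activating enzyme UBA1, the E2 UBC35 (UBC13A) carrying N-terminal tandem HA epitope repeats, and the E2 variant MMZ4 (UEV1D). UBC35 and UEV1D act as a heterodimer that builds Lys63-linked polyubiquitin chains, so the plasmid supplies ubiquitin, E1 and a Lys63-specific E2 complex together in E. coli. The His and HA tags allow purification or detection of ubiquitin conjugates and of the E2.

The insert name ends in "EL4", which the record does not explain; it may be an end-linker module closing the assembly. No E3 ligase or substrate is encoded. The two sequence records differ by a few nucleotides in length and in their start coordinate, but describe the same feature arrangement.
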