LOCUS       Exported 10013 bp ds-DNA circular SYN 13-MAY-2021
DEFINITION  Level 2 construct.
ACCESSION   .
VERSION     .
KEYWORDS    pUG-334
SOURCE      synthetic DNA construct
  ORGANISM  synthetic DNA construct
REFERENCE   1 (bases 1 to 10013)
  AUTHORS   Kowarschik K, Hoehenwarter W, Marillonnet S, Trujillo M
  TITLE     UbiGate: a synthetic biology toolbox to analyse ubiquitination.
  JOURNAL   New Phytol. 2018 Mar;217(4):1749-1763. doi: 10.1111/nph.14900. Epub
            2017 Nov 30.
  PUBMED    29194629
REFERENCE   2 (bases 1 to 10013)
  AUTHORS   .
  TITLE     Direct Submission
  JOURNAL   Exported May 13, 2021 from SnapGene Server 1.1.58
            http://www.snapgene.com
FEATURES             Location/Qualifiers
     source          1..10013
                     /organism="synthetic DNA construct"
                     /mol_type="other DNA"
     primer_bind     584..603
                     /label=LacI-R
                     /note="LacI, reverse primer"
     promoter        complement(623..700)
                     /gene="lacI"
                     /label=lacI promoter
     primer_bind     906..925
                     /label=pBRrevBam
                     /note="pBR322 vectors, tet region, downstream of BamHI,
                     reverse primer"
     primer_bind     1009..1028
                     /label=T7
                     /note="T7 promoter, forward primer"
     promoter        1009..1027
                     /label=T7 promoter
                     /note="promoter for bacteriophage T7 RNA polymerase"
     protein_bind    1028..1052
                     /label=lac operator
                     /bound_moiety="lac repressor encoded by lacI"
                     /note="The lac repressor binds to the lac operator to
                     inhibit transcription in E. coli. This inhibition can be
                     relieved by adding lactose or
                     isopropyl-beta-D-thiogalactopyranoside (IPTG)."
     CDS             1106..1123
                     /codon_start=1
                     /product="6xHis affinity tag"
                     /label=6xHis
                     /translation="HHHHHH"
     CDS             4671..4757
                     /codon_start=1
                     /product="three tandem HA epitope tags"
                     /label=3xHA
                     /translation="YPYDVPDYAGYPYDVPDYAGLYPYDVPDY"
     CDS             4734..4760
                     /codon_start=1
                     /product="HA (human influenza hemagglutinin) epitope tag"
                     /label=HA
                     /translation="YPYDVPDYA"
     CDS             4773..4859
                     /codon_start=1
                     /product="three tandem HA epitope tags"
                     /label=3xHA
                     /translation="YPYDVPDYAGYPYDVPDYAGLYPYDVPDY"
     CDS             4836..4862
                     /codon_start=1
                     /product="HA (human influenza hemagglutinin) epitope tag"
                     /label=HA
                     /translation="YPYDVPDYA"
     primer_bind     complement(5956..5974)
                     /label=T7 Term
                     /note="T7 terminator, reverse primer"
     terminator      5970..6017
                     /label=T7 terminator
                     /note="transcription terminator for bacteriophage T7 RNA
                     polymerase"
     rep_origin      6054..6509
                     /direction=RIGHT
                     /label=f1 ori
                     /note="f1 bacteriophage origin of replication; arrow
                     indicates direction of (+) strand synthesis"
     primer_bind     complement(6141..6160)
                     /label=F1ori-R
                     /note="F1 origin, reverse primer"
     primer_bind     6351..6372
                     /label=F1ori-F
                     /note="F1 origin, forward primer"
     CDS             complement(6601..7416)
                     /codon_start=1
                     /gene="aph(3')-Ia"
                     /product="aminoglycoside phosphotransferase"
                     /label=KanR
                     /note="confers resistance to kanamycin in bacteria or G418
                     (Geneticin(R)) in eukaryotes"
                     /translation="MSHIQRETSCSRPRLNSNMDADLYGYKWARDNVGQSGATIYRLYG
                     KPDAPELFLKHGKGSVANDVTDEMVRLNWLTEFMPLPTIKHFIRTPDDAWLLTTAIPGK
                     TAFQVLEEYPDSGENIVDALAVFLRRLHSIPVCNCPFNSDRVFRLAQAQSRMNNGLVDA
                     SDFDDERNGWPVEQVWKEMHKLLPFSPDSVVTHGDFSLDNLIFDEGKLIGCIDVGRVGI
                     ADRYQDLAILWNCLGEFSPSLQKRLFQKYGIDNPDMNKLQFHLMLDEFF"
     primer_bind     7324..7343
                     /label=Kan-R
                     /note="Kanamycin resistance gene, reverse primer"
     primer_bind     7408..7427
                     /label=pENTR-R
                     /note="pENTR vectors, reverse primer"
     rep_origin      7538..8126
                     /direction=RIGHT
                     /label=ori
                     /note="high-copy-number ColE1/pMB1/pBR322/pUC origin of
                     replication"
     primer_bind     8027..8046
                     /label=pBR322ori-F
                     /note="pBR322 origin, forward primer"
     primer_bind     8280..8297
                     /label=L4440
                     /note="L4440 vector, forward primer"
     misc_feature    8312..8451
                     /label=bom
                     /note="basis of mobility region from pBR322"
     primer_bind     complement(8377..8396)
                     /label=pRS-marker
                     /note="pRS vectors, use to sequence yeast selectable
                     marker"
     primer_bind     8537..8559
                     /label=pGEX 3'
                     /note="pGEX vectors, reverse primer"
     CDS             complement(8553..8744)
                     /codon_start=1
                     /gene="rop"
                     /product="Rop protein, which maintains plasmids at low copy
                     number"
                     /label=rop
                     /translation="MTKQEKTALNMARFIRSQTLTLLEKLNELDADEQADICESLHDHA
                     DELYRSCLARFGDDGENL"
     CDS             complement(9553..622)
                     /codon_start=1
                     /gene="lacI"
                     /product="lac repressor"
                     /label=lacI
                     /note="The lac repressor binds to the lac operator to
                     inhibit transcription in E. coli. This inhibition can be
                     relieved by adding lactose or
                     isopropyl-beta-D-thiogalactopyranoside (IPTG)."
                     /translation="MKPVTLYDVAEYAGVSYQTVSRVVNQASHVSAKTREKVEAAMAEL
                     NYIPNRVAQQLAGKQSLLIGVATSSLALHAPSQIVAAIKSRADQLGASVVVSMVERSGV
                     EACKAAVHNLLAQRVSGLIINYPLDDQDAIAVEAACTNVPALFLDVSDQTPINSIIFSH
                     EDGTRLGVEHLVALGHQQIALLAGPLSSVSARLRLAGWHKYLTRNQIQPIAEREGDWSA
                     MSGFQQTMQMLNEGIVPTAMLVANDQMALGAMRAITESGLRVGADISVVGYDDTEDSSC
                     YIPPLTTIKQDFRLLGQTSVDRLLQLSQGQAVKGNQLLPVSLVKRKTTLAPNTQTASPR
                     ALADSLMQLARQVSRLESGQ"
ORIGIN
        1 tgcgagtgag atatttatgc cagccagcca gacgcagacg cgccgagaca gaacttaatg
       61 ggcccgctaa cagcgcgatt tgctggtgac ccaatgcgac cagatgctcc acgcccagtc
      121 gcgtaccgtc ctcatgggag aaaataatac tgttgatggg tgtctggtca gagacatcaa
      181 gaaataacgc cggaacatta gtgcaggcag cttccacagc aatggcatcc tggtcatcca
      241 gcggatagtt aatgatcagc ccactgacgc gttgcgcgag aagattgtgc accgccgctt
      301 tacaggcttc gacgccgctt cgttctacca tcgacaccac cacgctggca cccagttgat
      361 cggcgcgaga tttaatcgcc gcgacaattt gcgacggcgc gtgcagggcc agactggagg
      421 tggcaacgcc aatcagcaac gactgtttgc ccgccagttg ttgtgccacg cggttgggaa
      481 tgtaattcag ctccgccatc gccgcttcca ctttttcccg cgttttcgca gaaacgtggc
      541 tggcctggtt caccacgcgg gaaacggtct gataagagac accggcatac tctgcgacat
      601 cgtataacgt tactggtttc acattcacca ccctgaattg actctcttcc gggcgctatc
      661 atgccatacc gcgaaaggtt ttgcgccatt cgatggtgtc cgggatctcg acgctctccc
      721 ttatgcgact cctgcattag gaagcagccc agtagtaggt tgaggccgtt gagcaccgcc
      781 gccgcaagga atggtgcatg caaggagatg gcgcccaaca gtcccccggc cacggggcct
      841 gccaccatac ccacgccgaa acaagcgctc atgagcccga agtggcgagc ccgatcttcc
      901 ccatcggtga tgtcggcgat ataggcgcca gcaaccgcac ctgtggcgcc ggtgatgccg
      961 gccacgatgc gtccggcgta gaggatcgag atctcgatcc cgcgaaatta atacgactca
     1021 ctatagggga attgtgagcg gataacaatt cccctctaga aataattttg ccttaacttt
     1081 aagaaggaga tataccatgg gcagccacca ccaccaccac cacagcggaa tgcagatctt
     1141 tgttaagact ctcaccggaa agacaatcac cctagaggtg gaaagctccg acaccatcga
     1201 caacgttaag gccaagatcc aggataagga gggcattcct ccggatcagc agaggcttat
     1261 tttcgccggc aagcagctag aggatggccg tacgttggct gattacaata tccagaagga
     1321 atccaccctc cacttggtcc tcaggctccg tggtggttaa gcttgcaatt aactttaaga
     1381 aggagatata caatgcttca caagcgagct agtgaagcta acgataagaa cgataatacc
     1441 atcatcggtt ccgatttagc atcatctaag aaacgccgta tcgatttcac tgaatcttcg
     1501 tctgataagt catcttcgat tttagcttct ggtagtagca ggggttttca cggcgatagc
     1561 gtcgttcagc aaatcgacat ggcttttggt aattcgaacc gtcaggagat tgatgaagat
     1621 ctgcacagtc gccagctcgc cgtctatggt cgtgagacta tgaggcgtct ctttgcttcc
     1681 aatgttctca tctcggggat gcacggtctt ggtgccgaga ttgccaagaa tcttatactt
     1741 gctggtgtga agtctgtgac cttgcatgat gaaagagttg tagagctatg ggacttatca
     1801 agcaactttg ttttctcgga ggatgatgtt ggcaagaata gagcagatgc ttctgttcag
     1861 aagttacagg atcttaacaa tgctgtggtt gtctctagct tgaccaaaag cttaaacaaa
     1921 gaggatcttt ctggcttcca ggttgttgta ttctctgaca taagcatgga aagagcaatc
     1981 gaatttgatg actattgtca cagccatcag cctcctatcg cttttgtcaa ggctgatgtc
     2041 aggggtcttt tcggctctgt cttttgtgat tttgggcctg aatttgcggt tcttgatgtt
     2101 gatggagagg aaccccatac aggcatcatt gcgtctatct ctaatgagaa ccaggcattt
     2161 atttcctgtg tcgacgatga gaggcttgag tttgaagatg gtgacctagt tgttttctca
     2221 gaagttgagg gtatgacaga attgaatgat gggaaaccaa ggaagataaa aagtacacgg
     2281 ccatattcat tcacccttga tgaggacact actaactatg gaacatatgt gaagggtggt
     2341 attgtcactc aagtgaaaca gccaaagtta ctgaatttca agccattgag ggaagcgctt
     2401 aaggatccag gggattttct atttagtgat ttctctaagt ttgatcggcc tccactcctt
     2461 cacttagcat tccaggcact tgatcatttt aaagctgaag ctggcagatt tcctgttgct
     2521 ggctcagaag aggacgctca gaagcttata tcgattgcca cagccatcaa taccgggcag
     2581 ggtgatttaa aggtggagaa tgttgatcag aagcttctaa gacacttttc ctttggagcc
     2641 aaggctgtcc tgaatcctat ggctgcaatg tttggcggta ttgttggaca ggaggttgtt
     2701 aaagcttgct ctggaaaatt tcatcctctc ttccagtttt tctactttga ttcagtggag
     2761 tcactcccct ctgaacctgt ggactcgagt gactttgcac caagaaacag ccggtatgat
     2821 gcccaaatat ctgtatttgg ggccaagttc cagaagaaac ttgaagatgc taaagttttc
     2881 acagtagggt ctggtgctct tggctgtgag ttcttgaaaa atttggctct gatgggggtt
     2941 tcttgtggaa gccaagggaa gctgacagtg acagatgatg atatcattga gaagagtaac
     3001 ctcagtcgtc aatttctgtt ccgtgactgg aacattggac aggctaaatc cacagttgct
     3061 gcttcggctg ctgctgttat aaatcctcgc ttcaacattg aggccctgca aaaccgtgtt
     3121 ggcgcggaga ctgagaatgt atttgacgat gccttctggg agaacttaac tgttgtcgtc
     3181 aatgcactgg ataatgttaa tgcgaggctc tatgttgatt cgaggtgctt gtatttccag
     3241 aagcctctcc ttgagtctgg aactcttggt acaaagtgca acacacagtc ggttatccca
     3301 catctaactg aaaattacgg tgcctcaagg gacccaccag agaaacaggc ccccatgtgt
     3361 acagtgcatt ccttcccgca taacattgat cactgtttaa cttgggctcg ctctgagttt
     3421 gagggtctgc tggagaaaac tcccgctgaa gtgaatgcat atctttctag cccagttgag
     3481 tacactaact caatgatgag tgctggtgat gctcaggcga gggacacatt ggagaggatt
     3541 gttgagtgcc ttgaaaagga gaagtgtgaa accttccaag actgcttaac ctgggcacga
     3601 ctgaggtttg aggattactt tgtgaaccgt gtcaagcaat tgatatacac atttcctgaa
     3661 gatgctgcga ctagtaccgg agctccattc tggtctgctc caaaaagatt ccctcgtcca
     3721 ctccagtact cgtcgtccga cccaagtctc cttaacttta tcacagcgac tgctatttta
     3781 cgagcagaga catttgggat cccgatacct gagtggacta agaacccaaa ggaagcagca
     3841 gaagctgttg acagagtgat agtcccagac tttgagccaa ggcaagatgc aaagattgtg
     3901 actgatgaga aagctaccac tttaaccact gcttcggtgg acgacgctgc agtcatcgac
     3961 gatctcattg ctaagatcga ccagtgtagg cataacttgt cgccagactt caggatgaaa
     4021 cctattcagt tcgaaaagga tgatgataca aactatcaca tggatgtgat agcaggacta
     4081 gccaacatga gggcgagaaa ttacagcatc cctgaagtgg acaagctgaa agcaaagttc
     4141 atagcaggga gaatcatccc agccattgcg acttcaacag ccatggctac tgggctggtc
     4201 tgcctcgagc tgtacaaggt ccttgatgga ggacataaag tggaagctta cagaaacaca
     4261 tttgccaacc tggcacttcc actattctcc atggctgaac cacttccacc aaaggtggtg
     4321 aagcaccgtg acatggcttg gacagtttgg gacagatggg ttctcaaggg aaacccaact
     4381 cttcgtgagg tgttgcagtg gctggaggac aaagggctta gcgcatacag catctcttgt
     4441 ggaagctgtc tactgttcaa cagtatgttc acaaggcaca aggagaggat ggacaagaag
     4501 gttgtggatc tcgctcggga tgttgcgaaa gtcgagttac cgccttatcg caaccatctt
     4561 gatgtagtgg tggcttgtga ggatgaagat gacaatgacg tcgatattcc tctcgtctct
     4621 atctacttca ggtgagctta ctattaactt taagaaggag atataccatg tacccatacg
     4681 atgttcctga ctatgcgggc tatccctatg acgtcccgga ctatgcagga ttgtatccat
     4741 atgacgttcc agattacgcc actagagctg cttacccata cgatgttcct gactatgcgg
     4801 gctatcccta tgacgtcccg gactatgcag gattgtatcc atatgacgtt ccagattacg
     4861 caatggccaa cagtaatttg ccgcgaagaa tcatcaagga aactcaacgt ctgctcagtg
     4921 aaccggctcc cggtataagt gcctctccat ctgaggataa tatgcggtat ttcaacgtta
     4981 tgattcttgg tcctacacaa tcaccttatg aaggaggagt tttcaagttg gagctctttt
     5041 tgcctgaaga ataccctatg gcagctccca aggttaggtt tctcacaaag atataccatc
     5101 ctaacattga caagcttgga agaatctgtc ttgatattct caaggacaaa tggagccctg
     5161 cactacaaat acgaacagtg ctcttaagta ttcaagctct tctgagtgca ccaaacccag
     5221 atgatccgct ttctgagaac attgctaagc actggaagag taatgaggca gaagctgtgg
     5281 atacagctaa ggaatggacc cgtctttatg caagcggcgc atgagctttt acttaacttt
     5341 aagaaggaga tatacaatga ctcttggctc aggaggatct agcgttgttg ttccgaggaa
     5401 ttttcggttg ttggaggagc ttgaacgtgg ggagaaaggt attggggatg gaactgtgag
     5461 ctatggaatg gatgatggag atgacatcta tatgcgttct tggactggca ccatcatcgg
     5521 tcctcacaac actgttcatg aaggtagaat ctatcagttg aagctctttt gtgacaaaga
     5581 ttacccggag aaacctccaa ctgtccgatt ccattcacgt gtcaacatgg cttgtgtcaa
     5641 ccacgaaaca ggagtggtgg atcctaagaa atttgggcta cttgcaaact ggcaaagaga
     5701 gtacacaatg gaggatatac tggtacagtt gaagaaggaa atgtctacgt cgcataaccg
     5761 taagcttgtt caacctccgg aaggtacttg cttctaggct tcagagcttt taagccagcc
     5821 ccgacacccg ccaacacccg ctgacgcgcc ctgacgggct tgtctgctcc cggcatccgc
     5881 ttacagacaa gctgtgaccg ggatgagatc cggctgctaa caaagcccga aaggaagctg
     5941 agttggctgc tgccaccgct gagcaataac tagcataacc ccttggggcc tctaaacggg
     6001 tcttgagggg ttttttgctg aaaggaggaa ctatatccgg attggcgaat gggnnnnnnn
     6061 nnnnnnnnnn nnnnnnnnnn nnnnnnnnnn nnnnnnnnnn nnnnnnnnnn nnnnnnnnnn
     6121 nnnnnnnnnn nnnnnnnnnn nnnnnnnnnn nnnnnnnnnn nnnnnnnnnn nnnnnnncnn
     6181 nnnnnnnnnn nnnnnnnnnn nnnnnnnnnn nnnnnnnnnn nnnnnnnnnn nnnnnnnnnn
     6241 nnnnnnnnnn nnnnnnnnnn nnnnnnnnna nnnnnnnnnn nnnnnnnnnn nnnnnnnnnn
     6301 nnnnnnnnnn nnnnnnnnnc ctttgacgtt ggagtccacg ttctttnnnn nnnnnnnnnn
     6361 nnnnnnnnnn nnnnnnnnnn nnnaccctat ctcggtctat tcttttgatt tataagggat
     6421 tttgccgatt tcggcctatt ggttaaaaaa tgagctgatt taacaaaaat ttaacgcgaa
     6481 ttttaacaaa atattaacgc ttacaattta ggtggcactt ttcggggaaa tgtgcgcgga
     6541 acccctattt gtttattttt ctaaatacat tcaaatatgt atccgctcat gaattaattc
     6601 ttagaaaaac tcatcgagca tcaaatgaaa ctgcaattta ttcatatcag gattatcaat
     6661 accatatttt tgaaaaagcc gtttctgtaa tgaaggagaa aactcaccga ggcagttcca
     6721 taggatggca agatcctggt atcggtctgc gattccgact cgtccaacat caatacaacc
     6781 tattaatttc ccctcgtcaa aaataaggtt atcaagtgag aaatcaccat gagtgacgac
     6841 tgaatccggt gagaatggca aaagtttatg catttctttc cagacttgtt caacaggcca
     6901 gccattacgc tcgtcatcaa aatcactcgc atcaaccaaa ccgttattca ttcgtgattg
     6961 cgcctgagcg agtcgaaata cgcgatcgct gttaaaagga caattacaaa caggaatcga
     7021 atgcaaccgg cgcaggaaca ctgccagcgc atcaacaata ttttcacctg aatcaggata
     7081 ttcttctaat acctggaatg ctgttttccc ggggatcgca gtggtgagta accatgcatc
     7141 atcaggagta cggataaaat gcttgatggt cggaagaggc ataaattccg tcagccagtt
     7201 tagtctgacc atctcatctg taacatcatt ggcaacgcta cctttgccat gtttcagaaa
     7261 caactctggc gcatcgggct tcccatacaa tcgatagatt gtcgcacctg attgcccgac
     7321 attatcgcga gcccatttat acccatataa atcagcatcc atgttggaat ttaatcgcgg
     7381 cctagagcaa gacgtttccc gttgaatatg gctcataaca ccccttgtat tactgtttat
     7441 gtaagcagac agttttattg ttcatgacca aaatccctta acgtgagttt tcgttccact
     7501 gagcgtcaga ccccgtagaa aagatcaaag gatcttcttg agatcctttt tttctgcgcg
     7561 taatctgctg cttgcaaaca aaaaaaccac cgctaccagc ggtggtttgt ttgccggatc
     7621 aagagctacc aactcttttt ccgaaggtaa ctggcttcag cagagcgcag ataccaaata
     7681 ctgtccttct agtgtagccg tagttaggcc accacttcaa gaactctgta gcaccgccta
     7741 catacctcgc tctgctaatc ctgttaccag tggctgctgc cagtggcgat aagtcgtgtc
     7801 ttaccgggtt ggactcaaga cgatagttac cggataaggc gcagcggtcg ggctgaacgg
     7861 ggggttcgtg cacacagccc agcttggagc gaacgaccta caccgaactg agatacctac
     7921 agcgtgagct atgagaaagc gccacgcttc ccgaagggag aaaggcggac aggtatccgg
     7981 taagcggcag ggtcggaaca ggagagcgca cgagggagct tccaggggga aacgcctggt
     8041 atctttatag tcctgtcggg tttcgccacc tctgacttga gcgtcgattt ttgtgatgct
     8101 cgtcaggggg gcggagccta tggaaaaacg ccagcaacgc ggccttttta cggttcctgg
     8161 ccttttgctg gccttttgct cacatgttct ttcctgcgtt atcccctgat tctgtggata
     8221 accgtattac cgcctttgag tgagctgata ccgctcgccg cagccgaacg accgagcgca
     8281 gcgagtcagt gagcgaggaa gcggaagagc gcctgatgcg gtattttctc cttacgcatc
     8341 tgtgcggtat ttcacaccgc aatggtgcac tctcagtaca atctgctctg atgccgcata
     8401 gttaagccag tatacactcc gctatcgcta cgtgactggg tcatggctgc gccccgacac
     8461 ccgccaacac ccgctgacgc gccctgacgg gcttgtctgc tcccggcatc cgcttacaga
     8521 caagctgtga ccgactccgg gagctgcatg tgtcagaggt tttcaccgtc atcaccgaaa
     8581 cgcgcgaggc agctgcggta aagctcatca gcgtggtcgt gaagcgattc acagatgtct
     8641 gcctgttcat ccgcgtccag ctcgttgagt ttctccagaa gcgttaatgt ctggcttctg
     8701 ataaagcggg ccatgttaag ggcggttttt tcctgtttgg tcactgatgc ctccgtgtaa
     8761 gggggatttc tgttcatggg ggtaatgata ccgatgaaac gagagaggat gctcacgata
     8821 cgggttactg atgatgaaca tgcccggtta ctggaacgtt gtgagggtaa acaactggcg
     8881 gtatggatgc ggcgggacca gagaaaaatc actcagggtc aatgccagcg cttcgttaat
     8941 acagatgtag gtgttccaca gggtagccag cagcatcctg cgatgcagat ccggaacata
     9001 atggtgcagg gcgctgactt ccgcgtttcc agactttacg aaacacggaa acccaagacc
     9061 attcatgttg ttgctcaggt cgcagacgtt ttgcagcagc agtcgcttca cgttcgctcg
     9121 cgtatcggtg attcattctg ctaaccagta aggcaacccc gccagcctag ccgggtcctc
     9181 aacgacagga gcacgatcat gcgcacccgt ggggccgcca tgccggcgat aatggcctgc
     9241 ttctcgccga aacgtttggt ggcgggacca gtgacgaagg cttgagcgag ggcgtgcaag
     9301 attccgaata ccgcaagcga caggccgatc atcgtcgcgc tccagcgaaa gcggtcctcg
     9361 ccgaaaatga cccagagcgc tgccggcacc tgtcctacga gttgcatgat aaagaacaca
     9421 gtcataagtg cggcgacgat agtcatgccc cgcgcccacc ggaaggagct gactgggttg
     9481 aaggctctca agggcatcgg tcgagatccc ggtgcctaat gagtgagcta acttacatta
     9541 attgcgttgc gctcactgcc cgctttccag tcgggaaacc tgtcgtgcca gctgcattaa
     9601 tgaatcggcc aacgcgcggg gagaggcggt ttgcgtattg ggcgccaggg tggtttttct
     9661 tttcaccagt gacacgggca acagctgatt gcccttcacc gcctggccct gagagagttg
     9721 cagcaagcgg tccacgctgg tttgccccag caggcgaaaa tcctgtttga tggtggttaa
     9781 cggcgggata taacatgagc tgtcctcggt atcgtcgtat cccactaccg agatatccgc
     9841 accaacgcgc agcccggact cggtaatggc gcgcattgcg cccagcgcca tctgatcgtt
     9901 ggcaaccagc atcgcagtgg gaacgatgcc ctcattcagc atttgcatgg tttgttgaaa
     9961 accggacatg gcactccagt cgccttcccg ttccgctatc ggctgaattt gat
//
