Features (pLannotate 1.2.2; 27 found; start..end, strand, type, name):
     12..467     +  rep_origin     f1 ori (sequence partly withheld): f1 bacteriophage origin of replication; arrow indicates direction of (+) strand synthesis
    494..551     +  promoter       AmpR promoter (fragment): bla
    560..1375    -  CDS            KanR: aminoglycoside phosphotransferase; aph(3')-Ia; confers resistance to kanamycin in bacteria or G418 (Geneticin®) in eukaryotes
   1497..2085    +  rep_origin     ori: high-copy-number ColE1/pMB1/pBR322/pUC origin of replication
   2271..2413    -  misc_feature   bom: basis of mobility region from pBR322
   2515..2706    -  CDS            rop: Rop protein, which maintains plasmids at low copy number; rop
   2723..3103    +  CDS            YPB1_ECOLX: Protein predicted: Swiss-Prot protein existence level 4. From Escherichia coli.
   3175..3466    -  CDS            TcR (fragment): tetracycline efflux protein; tet; confers resistance to tetracycline
   3481..3502    -  protein_bind   CAP binding site: CAP binding activates transcription in the presence of cAMP. E. coli catabolite activator protein
   3515..4597    -  CDS            lacI: lac repressor; lacI; The lac repressor binds to the lac operator to inhibit transcription in E. coli. This inhibition can be relieved by adding lactose or isopropyl-β-D-thiogalactopyranoside (IPTG).
   4598..4675    -  promoter       lacI promoter: lacI
   4683..4962    -  CDS            TcR (fragment): tetracycline efflux protein; tet; confers resistance to tetracycline
   4984..5002    +  promoter       T7 promoter: promoter for bacteriophage T7 RNA polymerase
   5003..5027    +  protein_bind   lac operator: The lac repressor binds to the lac operator to inhibit transcription in E. coli. This inhibition can be relieved by adding lactose or isopropyl-β-D-thiogalactopyranoside (IPTG). lac repressor encoded by lacI
   5048..5065    +  RBS            RBS (fragment): efficient ribosome binding site from bacteriophage T7 gene 10 (Olins and Rangwala, 1989)
   5080..5098    +  CDS            9xHis (fragment): 9xHis affinity tag
   5105..5332    +  CDS            UBIQ_AVESA: Experimental evidence at protein level: Swiss-Prot protein existence level 1. Ubiquitin exists either covalently attached to another protein, or free (unanchored). When covalently bound, it is conjugated to target proteins via an isopeptide bond either as a monomer (monoubiquitin), a polymer linked via different Lys residues of the ubiquitin (polyubiquitin chains) or a linear polymer linked via the initiator Met of the ubiquitin (linear polyubiquitin chains). Polyubiquitin chains, when attached to a target protein, have different functions depending on the Lys residue of the ubiquitin that is
   5344..5361    +  RBS            RBS (fragment): efficient ribosome binding site from bacteriophage T7 gene 10 (Olins and Rangwala, 1989)
   5368..8607    +  CDS            UBA1: UBE11_ARATH - Also known as MOS5. Experimental evidence at protein level: Swiss-Prot protein existence level 1. Activates ubiquitin by first adenylating its C-terminal glycine residue with ATP, and thereafter linking this residue to the side chain of a cysteine residue in E1, yielding a ubiquitin-E1 thioester and free AMP. From Arabidopsis thaliana (Mouse-ear cress).
   8619..8636    +  RBS            RBS (fragment): efficient ribosome binding site from bacteriophage T7 gene 10 (Olins and Rangwala, 1989)
   8646..8734    +  CDS            3xHA (fragment): three tandem HA epitope tags
   8748..8836    +  CDS            3xHA (fragment): three tandem HA epitope tags
   8838..9296    +  CDS            UBC35: UBC35_ARATH - Also known as UBC13A, UBG13A. Experimental evidence at protein level: Swiss-Prot protein existence level 1. Catalyzes the synthesis of non-canonical poly-ubiquitin chains that are linked through 'Lys-63'. This type of poly- ubiquitination does not lead to protein degradation by the proteasome. Mediates transcriptional activation of target genes. Required for postreplication repair of UV-damaged DNA and for adapting root developmental programs to suboptimal availability of iron. From Arabidopsis thaliana (Mouse-ear cress).
   9308..9325    +  RBS            RBS (fragment): efficient ribosome binding site from bacteriophage T7 gene 10 (Olins and Rangwala, 1989)
   9332..9769    +  CDS            UEV1D: UEV1D_ARATH - Also known as MMZ4. Experimental evidence at protein level: Swiss-Prot protein existence level 1. Has no ubiquitin ligase activity on its own. The heterodimer with UBC catalyzes the synthesis of non-canonical poly-ubiquitin chains that are linked through 'Lys-63'. This type of poly-ubiquitination does not lead to protein degradation by the proteasome. Mediates transcriptional activation of target genes. May play a role in the control of progress through the cell cycle and differentiation. Involved in the error-free DNA repair pathway and contributes to the survival of cells after
   9888..9937    +  CDS            SET1 (fragment): solubility-enhancement tag derived from T7 phage gene 10B
   9945..9992    +  terminator     T7 terminator: transcription terminator for bacteriophage T7 RNA polymerase
>Addgene plasmid #104759 | pUG-334 | depositor full sequence | sequence record 198587 | Full Sequence
TGGCGAATGGG
[124 nt withheld, positions 12-135]
C
[91 nt withheld, positions 137-227]
A
[49 nt withheld, positions 229-277]
CCTTTGACGTTGGAGTCCACGTTCTTT
[37 nt withheld, positions 305-341]
ACCCTATCTCGGTCTATTCTTTTGATTTATAAGGGATTTTGCCGATTTCGGCCTATTGGTTAAAAAATGA
GCTGATTTAACAAAAATTTAACGCGAATTTTAACAAAATATTAACGTTTACAATTTCAGGTGGCACTTTT
CGGGGAAATGTGCGCGGAACCCCTATTTGTTTATTTTTCTAAATACATTCAAATATGTATCCGCTCATGA
ATTAATTCTTAGAAAAACTCATCGAGCATCAAATGAAACTGCAATTTATTCATATCAGGATTATCAATAC
CATATTTTTGAAAAAGCCGTTTCTGTAATGAAGGAGAAAACTCACCGAGGCAGTTCCATAGGATGGCAAG
ATCCTGGTATCGGTCTGCGATTCCGACTCGTCCAACATCAATACAACCTATTAATTTCCCCTCGTCAAAA
ATAAGGTTATCAAGTGAGAAATCACCATGAGTGACGACTGAATCCGGTGAGAATGGCAAAAGTTTATGCA
TTTCTTTCCAGACTTGTTCAACAGGCCAGCCATTACGCTCGTCATCAAAATCACTCGCATCAACCAAACC
GTTATTCATTCGTGATTGCGCCTGAGCGAGTCGAAATACGCGATCGCTGTTAAAAGGACAATTACAAACA
GGAATCGAATGCAACCGGCGCAGGAACACTGCCAGCGCATCAACAATATTTTCACCTGAATCAGGATATT
CTTCTAATACCTGGAATGCTGTTTTCCCGGGGATCGCAGTGGTGAGTAACCATGCATCATCAGGAGTACG
GATAAAATGCTTGATGGTCGGAAGAGGCATAAATTCCGTCAGCCAGTTTAGTCTGACCATCTCATCTGTA
ACATCATTGGCAACGCTACCTTTGCCATGTTTCAGAAACAACTCTGGCGCATCGGGCTTCCCATACAATC
GATAGATTGTCGCACCTGATTGCCCGACATTATCGCGAGCCCATTTATACCCATATAAATCAGCATCCAT
GTTGGAATTTAATCGCGGCCTAGAGCAAGACGTTTCCCGTTGAATATGGCTCATAACACCCCTTGTATTA
CTGTTTATGTAAGCAGACAGTTTTATTGTTCATGACCAAAATCCCTTAACGTGAGTTTTCGTTCCACTGA
GCGTCAGACCCCGTAGAAAAGATCAAAGGATCTTCTTGAGATCCTTTTTTTCTGCGCGTAATCTGCTGCT
TGCAAACAAAAAAACCACCGCTACCAGCGGTGGTTTGTTTGCCGGATCAAGAGCTACCAACTCTTTTTCC
GAAGGTAACTGGCTTCAGCAGAGCGCAGATACCAAATACTGTCCTTCTAGTGTAGCCGTAGTTAGGCCAC
CACTTCAAGAACTCTGTAGCACCGCCTACATACCTCGCTCTGCTAATCCTGTTACCAGTGGCTGCTGCCA
GTGGCGATAAGTCGTGTCTTACCGGGTTGGACTCAAGACGATAGTTACCGGATAAGGCGCAGCGGTCGGG
CTGAACGGGGGGTTCGTGCACACAGCCCAGCTTGGAGCGAACGACCTACACCGAACTGAGATACCTACAG
CGTGAGCTATGAGAAAGCGCCACGCTTCCCGAAGGGAGAAAGGCGGACAGGTATCCGGTAAGCGGCAGGG
TCGGAACAGGAGAGCGCACGAGGGAGCTTCCAGGGGGAAACGCCTGGTATCTTTATAGTCCTGTCGGGTT
TCGCCACCTCTGACTTGAGCGTCGATTTTTGTGATGCTCGTCAGGGGGGCGGAGCCTATGGAAAAACGCC
AGCAACGCGGCCTTTTTACGGTTCCTGGCCTTTTGCTGGCCTTTTGCTCACATGTTCTTTCCTGCGTTAT
CCCCTGATTCTGTGGATAACCGTATTACCGCCTTTGAGTGAGCTGATACCGCTCGCCGCAGCCGAACGAC
CGAGCGCAGCGAGTCAGTGAGCGAGGAAGCGGAAGAGCGCCTGATGCGGTATTTTCTCCTTACGCATCTG
TGCGGTATTTCACACCGCATATATGGTGCACTCTCAGTACAATCTGCTCTGATGCCGCATAGTTAAGCCA
GTATACACTCCGCTATCGCTACGTGACTGGGTCATGGCTGCGCCCCGACACCCGCCAACACCCGCTGACG
CGCCCTGACGGGCTTGTCTGCTCCCGGCATCCGCTTACAGACAAGCTGTGACCGACTCCGGGAGCTGCAT
GTGTCAGAGGTTTTCACCGTCATCACCGAAACGCGCGAGGCAGCTGCGGTAAAGCTCATCAGCGTGGTCG
TGAAGCGATTCACAGATGTCTGCCTGTTCATCCGCGTCCAGCTCGTTGAGTTTCTCCAGAAGCGTTAATG
TCTGGCTTCTGATAAAGCGGGCCATGTTAAGGGCGGTTTTTTCCTGTTTGGTCACTGATGCCTCCGTGTA
AGGGGGATTTCTGTTCATGGGGGTAATGATACCGATGAAACGAGAGAGGATGCTCACGATACGGGTTACT
GATGATGAACATGCCCGGTTACTGGAACGTTGTGAGGGTAAACAACTGGCGGTATGGATGCGGCGGGACC
AGAGAAAAATCACTCAGGGTCAATGCCAGCGCTTCGTTAATACAGATGTAGGTGTTCCACAGGGTAGCCA
GCAGCATCCTGCGATGCAGATCCGGAACATAATGGTGCAGGGCGCTGACTTCCGCGTTTCCAGACTTTAC
GAAACACGGAAACCCAAGACCATTCATGTTGTTGCTCAGGTCGCAGACGTTTTGCAGCAGCAGTCGCTTC
ACGTTCGCTCGCGTATCGGTGATTCATTCTGCTAACCAGTAAGGCAACCCCGCCAGCCTAGCCGGGTCCT
CAACGACAGGAGCACGATCATGCGCACCCGTGGGGCCGCCATGCCGGCGATAATGGCCTGCTTCTCGCCG
AAACGTTTGGTGGCGGGACCAGTGACGAAGGCTTGAGCGAGGGCGTGCAAGATTCCGAATACCGCAAGCG
ACAGGCCGATCATCGTCGCGCTCCAGCGAAAGCGGTCCTCGCCGAAAATGACCCAGAGCGCTGCCGGCAC
CTGTCCTACGAGTTGCATGATAAAGAACACAGTCATAAGTGCGGCGACGATAGTCATGCCCCGCGCCCAC
CGGAAGGAGCTGACTGGGTTGAAGGCTCTCAAGGGCATCGGTCGAGATCCCGGTGCCTAATGAGTGAGCT
AACTTACATTAATTGCGTTGCGCTCACTGCCCGCTTTCCAGTCGGGAAACCTGTCGTGCCAGCTGCATTA
ATGAATCGGCCAACGCGCGGGGAGAGGCGGTTTGCGTATTGGGCGCCAGGGTGGTTTTTCTTTTCACCAG
TGACACGGGCAACAGCTGATTGCCCTTCACCGCCTGGCCCTGAGAGAGTTGCAGCAAGCGGTCCACGCTG
GTTTGCCCCAGCAGGCGAAAATCCTGTTTGATGGTGGTTAACGGCGGGATATAACATGAGCTGTCCTCGG
TATCGTCGTATCCCACTACCGAGATATCCGCACCAACGCGCAGCCCGGACTCGGTAATGGCGCGCATTGC
GCCCAGCGCCATCTGATCGTTGGCAACCAGCATCGCAGTGGGAACGATGCCCTCATTCAGCATTTGCATG
GTTTGTTGAAAACCGGACATGGCACTCCAGTCGCCTTCCCGTTCCGCTATCGGCTGAATTTGATTGCGAG
TGAGATATTTATGCCAGCCAGCCAGACGCAGACGCGCCGAGACAGAACTTAATGGGCCCGCTAACAGCGC
GATTTGCTGGTGACCCAATGCGACCAGATGCTCCACGCCCAGTCGCGTACCGTCCTCATGGGAGAAAATA
ATACTGTTGATGGGTGTCTGGTCAGAGACATCAAGAAATAACGCCGGAACATTAGTGCAGGCAGCTTCCA
CAGCAATGGCATCCTGGTCATCCAGCGGATAGTTAATGATCAGCCCACTGACGCGTTGCGCGAGAAGATT
GTGCACCGCCGCTTTACAGGCTTCGACGCCGCTTCGTTCTACCATCGACACCACCACGCTGGCACCCAGT
TGATCGGCGCGAGATTTAATCGCCGCGACAATTTGCGACGGCGCGTGCAGGGCCAGACTGGAGGTGGCAA
CGCCAATCAGCAACGACTGTTTGCCCGCCAGTTGTTGTGCCACGCGGTTGGGAATGTAATTCAGCTCCGC
CATCGCCGCTTCCACTTTTTCCCGCGTTTTCGCAGAAACGTGGCTGGCCTGGTTCACCACGCGGGAAACG
GTCTGATAAGAGACACCGGCATACTCTGCGACATCGTATAACGTTACTGGTTTCACATTCACCACCCTGA
ATTGACTCTCTTCCGGGCGCTATCATGCCATACCGCGAAAGGTTTTGCGCCATTCGATGGTGTCCGGGAT
CTCGACGCTCTCCCTTATGCGACTCCTGCATTAGGAAGCAGCCCAGTAGTAGGTTGAGGCCGTTGAGCAC
CGCCGCCGCAAGGAATGGTGCATGCAAGGAGATGGCGCCCAACAGTCCCCCGGCCACGGGGCCTGCCACC
ATACCCACGCCGAAACAAGCGCTCATGAGCCCGAAGTGGCGAGCCCGATCTTCCCCATCGGTGATGTCGG
CGATATAGGCGCCAGCAACCGCACCTGTGGCGCCGGTGATGCCGGCCACGATGCGTCCGGCGTAGAGGAT
CGAGATCTCGATCCCGCGAAATTAATACGACTCACTATAGGGGAATTGTGAGCGGATAACAATTCCCCTC
TAGAAATAATTTTGCCTTAACTTTAAGAAGGAGATATACCATGGGCAGCCACCACCACCACCACCACAGC
GGAATGCAGATCTTTGTTAAGACTCTCACCGGAAAGACAATCACCCTGGAGGTGGAAAGCTCCGACACCA
TCGACAACGTTAAGGCCAAGATCCAGGATAAGGAGGGCATTCCTCCGGATCAGCAGAGGCTTATTTTCGC
CGGCAAGCAGCTAGAGGATGGCCGTACGTTGGCTGATTACAATATCCAGAAGGAATCCACCCTCCACTTG
GTCCTCAGGCTCCGTGGTGGTTAAGCTTGCAATTAACTTTAAGAAGGAGATATACAATGCTTCACAAGCG
AGCTAGTGAAGCTAACGATAAGAACGATAATACCATCATCGGTTCCGATTTAGCATCATCTAAGAAACGC
CGTATCGATTTCACTGAATCTTCGTCTGATAAGTCATCTTCGATTTTAGCTTCTGGTAGTAGCAGGGGTT
TTCACGGCGATAGCGTCGTTCAGCAAATCGACATGGCTTTTGGTAATTCGAACCGTCAGGAGATTGATGA
AGATCTGCACAGTCGCCAGCTCGCCGTCTATGGTCGTGAGACTATGAGGCGTCTCTTTGCTTCCAATGTT
CTCATCTCGGGGATGCACGGTCTTGGTGCCGAGATTGCCAAGAATCTTATACTTGCTGGTGTGAAGTCTG
TGACCTTGCATGATGAAAGAGTTGTAGAGCTATGGGACTTATCAAGCAACTTTGTTTTCTCGGAGGATGA
TGTTGGCAAGAATAGAGCAGATGCTTCTGTTCAGAAGTTACAGGATCTTAACAATGCTGTGGTTGTCTCT
AGCTTGACCAAAAGCTTAAACAAAGAGGATCTTTCTGGCTTCCAGGTTGTTGTATTCTCTGACATAAGCA
TGGAAAGAGCAATCGAATTTGATGACTATTGTCACAGCCATCAGCCTCCTATCGCTTTTGTCAAGGCTGA
TGTCAGGGGTCTTTTCGGCTCTGTCTTTTGTGATTTTGGGCCTGAATTTGCGGTTCTTGATGTTGATGGA
GAGGAACCCCATACAGGCATCATTGCGTCTATCTCTAATGAGAACCAGGCATTTATTTCCTGTGTCGACG
ATGAGAGGCTTGAGTTTGAAGATGGTGACCTAGTTGTTTTCTCAGAAGTTGAGGGTATGACAGAATTGAA
TGATGGGAAACCAAGGAAGATAAAAAGTACACGGCCATATTCATTCACCCTTGATGAGGACACTACTAAC
TATGGAACATATGTGAAGGGTGGTATTGTCACTCAAGTGAAACAGCCAAAGTTACTGAATTTCAAGCCAT
TGAGGGAAGCGCTTAAGGATCCAGGGGATTTTCTATTTAGTGATTTCTCTAAGTTTGATCGGCCTCCACT
CCTTCACTTAGCATTCCAGGCACTTGATCATTTTAAAGCTGAAGCTGGCAGATTTCCTGTTGCTGGCTCA
GAAGAGGACGCTCAGAAGCTTATATCGATTGCCACAGCCATCAATACCGGGCAGGGTGATTTAAAGGTGG
AGAATGTTGATCAGAAGCTTCTAAGACACTTTTCCTTTGGAGCCAAGGCTGTCCTGAATCCTATGGCTGC
AATGTTTGGCGGTATTGTTGGACAGGAGGTTGTTAAAGCTTGCTCTGGAAAATTTCATCCTCTCTTCCAG
TTTTTCTACTTTGATTCAGTGGAGTCACTCCCCTCTGAACCTGTGGACTCGAGTGACTTTGCACCAAGAA
ACAGCCGGTATGATGCCCAAATATCTGTATTTGGGGCCAAGTTCCAGAAGAAACTTGAAGATGCTAAAGT
TTTCACAGTAGGGTCTGGTGCTCTTGGCTGTGAGTTCTTGAAAAATTTGGCTCTGATGGGGGTTTCTTGT
GGAAGCCAAGGGAAGCTGACAGTGACAGATGATGATATCATTGAGAAGAGTAACCTCAGTCGTCAATTTC
TGTTCCGTGACTGGAACATTGGACAGGCTAAATCCACAGTTGCTGCTTCGGCTGCTGCTGTTATAAATCC
TCGCTTCAACATTGAGGCCCTGCAAAACCGTGTTGGCGCGGAGACTGAGAATGTATTTGACGATGCCTTC
TGGGAGAACTTAACTGTTGTCGTCAATGCACTGGATAATGTTAATGCGAGGCTCTATGTTGATTCGAGGT
GCTTGTATTTCCAGAAGCCTCTCCTTGAGTCTGGAACTCTTGGTACAAAGTGCAACACACAGTCGGTTAT
CCCACATCTAACTGAAAATTACGGTGCCTCAAGGGACCCACCAGAGAAACAGGCCCCCATGTGTACAGTG
CATTCCTTCCCGCATAACATTGATCACTGTTTAACTTGGGCTCGCTCTGAGTTTGAGGGTCTGCTGGAGA
AAACTCCCGCTGAAGTGAATGCATATCTTTCTAGCCCAGTTGAGTACACTAACTCAATGATGAGTGCTGG
TGATGCTCAGGCGAGGGACACATTGGAGAGGATTGTTGAGTGCCTTGAAAAGGAGAAGTGTGAAACCTTC
CAAGACTGCTTAACCTGGGCACGACTGAGGTTTGAGGATTACTTTGTGAACCGTGTCAAGCAATTGATAT
ACACATTTCCTGAAGATGCTGCGACTAGTACCGGAGCTCCATTCTGGTCTGCTCCAAAAAGATTCCCTCG
TCCACTCCAGTACTCGTCGTCCGACCCAAGTCTCCTTAACTTTATCACAGCGACTGCTATTTTACGAGCA
GAGACATTTGGGATCCCGATACCTGAGTGGACTAAGAACCCAAAGGAAGCAGCAGAAGCTGTTGACAGAG
TGATAGTCCCAGACTTTGAGCCAAGGCAAGATGCAAAGATTGTGACTGATGAGAAAGCTACCACTTTAAC
CACTGCTTCGGTGGACGACGCTGCAGTCATCGACGATCTCATTGCTAAGATCGACCAGTGTAGGCATAAC
TTGTCGCCAGACTTCAGGATGAAACCTATTCAGTTCGAAAAGGATGATGATACAAACTATCACATGGATG
TGATAGCAGGACTAGCCAACATGAGGGCGAGAAATTACAGCATCCCTGAAGTGGACAAGCTGAAAGCAAA
GTTCATAGCAGGGAGAATCATCCCAGCCATTGCGACTTCAACAGCCATGGCTACTGGGCTGGTCTGCCTC
GAGCTGTACAAGGTCCTTGATGGAGGACATAAAGTGGAAGCTTACAGAAACACATTTGCCAACCTGGCAC
TTCCACTATTCTCCATGGCTGAACCACTTCCACCAAAGGTGGTGAAGCACCGTGACATGGCTTGGACAGT
TTGGGACAGATGGGTTCTCAAGGGAAACCCAACTCTTCGTGAGGTGTTGCAGTGGCTGGAGGACAAAGGG
CTTAGCGCATACAGCATCTCTTGTGGAAGCTGTCTACTGTTCAACAGTATGTTCACAAGGCACAAGGAGA
GGATGGACAAGAAGGTTGTGGATCTCGCTCGGGATGTTGCGAAAGTCGAGTTACCGCCTTATCGCAACCA
TCTTGATGTAGTGGTGGCTTGTGAGGATGAAGATGACAATGACGTCGATATTCCTCTCGTCTCTATCTAC
TTCAGGTGAGCTTACTATTAACTTTAAGAAGGAGATATACCATGTACCCATACGATGTTCCTGACTATGC
GGGCTATCCCTATGACGTCCCGGACTATGCAGGATTGTATCCATATGACGTTCCAGATTACGCCACTAGA
GCTGCTTACCCATACGATGTTCCTGACTATGCGGGCTATCCCTATGACGTCCCGGACTATGCAGGATTGT
ATCCATATGACGTTCCAGATTACGCAATGGCCAACAGTAATTTGCCGCGAAGAATCATCAAGGAAACTCA
ACGTCTGCTCAGTGAACCGGCTCCCGGTATAAGTGCCTCTCCATCTGAGGATAATATGCGGTATTTCAAC
GTTATGATTCTTGGTCCTACACAATCACCTTATGAAGGAGGAGTTTTCAAGTTGGAGCTCTTTTTGCCTG
AAGAATACCCTATGGCAGCTCCCAAGGTTAGGTTTCTCACAAAGATATACCATCCTAACATTGACAAGCT
TGGAAGAATCTGTCTTGATATTCTCAAGGACAAATGGAGCCCTGCACTACAAATACGAACAGTGCTCTTA
AGTATTCAAGCTCTTCTGAGTGCACCAAACCCAGATGATCCGCTTTCTGAGAACATTGCTAAGCACTGGA
AGAGTAATGAGGCAGAAGCTGTGGATACAGCTAAGGAATGGACCCGTCTTTATGCAAGCGGCGCATGAGC
TTTTACTTAACTTTAAGAAGGAGATATACAATGACTCTTGGCTCAGGAGGATCTAGCGTTGTTGTTCCGA
GGAATTTTCGGTTGTTGGAGGAGCTTGAACGTGGGGAGAAAGGTATTGGGGATGGAACTGTGAGCTATGG
AATGGATGATGGAGATGACATCTATATGCGTTCTTGGACTGGCACCATCATCGGTCCTCACAACACTGTT
CATGAAGGTAGAATCTATCAGTTGAAGCTCTTTTGTGACAAAGATTACCCGGAGAAACCTCCAACTGTCC
GATTCCATTCACGTGTCAACATGGCTTGTGTCAACCACGAAACAGGAGTGGTGGATCCTAAGAAATTTGG
GCTACTTGCAAACTGGCAAAGAGAGTACACAATGGAGGATATACTGGTACAGTTGAAGAAGGAAATGTCT
ACGTCGCATAACCGTAAGCTTGTTCAACCTCCGGAAGGTACTTGCTTCTAGGCTTCAGAGCTTTTAAGCC
AGCCCCGACACCCGCCAACACCCGCTGACGCGCCCTGACGGGCTTGTCTGCTCCCGGCATCCGCTTACAG
ACAAGCTGTGACCGGGATGAGATCCGGCTGCTAACAAAGCCCGAAAGGAAGCTGAGTTGGCTGCTGCCAC
CGCTGAGCAATAACTAGCATAACCCCTTGGGGCCTCTAAACGGGTCTTGAGGGGTTTTTTGCTGAAAGGA
GGAACTATATCCGGAT
